>Addgene plasmid #58982 | pCCM937 | depositor partial sequence | sequence record 91414 | U6 promoter+avr-15 guide+3' UTR inserted in pCR-Blunt II-TOPO vector
CTCCAAGAACTCGTACAAAAATGCTCTGAAGTAGGTCTCGAGATCAATACTGGGAAGACGAAAGTCTTGC
GAAACCGATTCGCTGACCCCAGTAAAGTCTACTTCGGTAGCCCTTCCCCCACCACCCAGCTCGACGACGT
CGACGAGTACATCTACCTCGGTCGTCAAATCAACGCCCAAAACAACTTGATGCCGGAAATCCACCGAAGA
CGTCGAGCAGCCTGGGCTGCATTCAATGGAATCAAGAATGCCACCGACTCCATCACCGACAAGAAGATTC
GTGCGAATCTGTTCGACTCAATTGTCCTTCCAGCGCTCACCTACGTTTCAGAAGCCTGGACATTCACCAA
AGCTCTATCCGAACGAGTACGAATCACACATGCCTCCCCCACAAATTATTGATCTACATCCCCATTTGGT
ATAGTGTCTTACAGGACTCTCAATATGTCAGCTGCATGATAAATGGTCCCTATATAATTGAATTGCAAAT
CTAAATGTTTGTTTGCAATATAAGTCACCCGTTTTAGAGCTAGAAATAGCAAGTTAAAATAAGGCTAGTC
CGTTATCAACTTGAAAAAGTGGCACCGAGTCGGTGCTTTTTTTCAATAATATTCTAGATATCCCTTTTTG
AAACTAAAATGAAATACTCTAAATTTTTGAGTTCAATGTTTCAACTAATCTTGGTTAAAGGTAAATTCCC
GGAGGGACGATTTTAAAGTTGCCAGAGTTGATTAAATTGGTCCAAAAAATTTTATTAGGAAACTCGAAAA
AAAATTGATTTTTTTTGACAATATTCCAAAGAAAATTACAAAATCTCGACGCCAAACATAGTCGGCTGTG
