>Addgene plasmid #58982 | pCCM937 | addgene partial sequence | sequence record 92786 | M13pUC-Fwd 5'-CCCAGTCACGACGTTGTAAAACG-3'
AATTGTAATACGACTCACTATAGGGCGAATTGGGCCCTCTAGATGCATGCTCGAGCGGCCGCCAGTGTGA
TGGATATCTGCAGAATTCGCCCTTAAGCTTCACAGCCGACTATGTTTGGCGTCGAGATTTTGTAATTTTC
TTTGGAATATTGTCAAAAAAAATCAATTTTTTTTCGAGTTTCCTAATAAAATTTTTTGGACCAATTTAAT
CAACTCTGGCAACTTTAAAATCGTCCCTCCGGGAATTTACCTTTAACCAAGATTAGTTGAAACATTGAAC
TCAAAAATTTAGAGTATTTCATTTTAGTTTCAAAAAGGGATATCTAGAATATTATTGAAAAAAAGCACCG
ACTCGGTGCCACTTTTTCAAGTTGATAACGGACTAGCCTTATTTTAACTTGCTATTTCTAGCTCTAAAAC
GGGTGACTTATATTGCAAACAAACATTTAGATTTGCAATTCAATTATATAGGGACCATTTATCATGCAGC
TGACATATTGAGAGTCCTGTAAGACACTATACCAAATGGGGATGTAGATCAATAATTTGTGGGGGAGGCA
TGTGTGATTCGTACTCGTTCGGATAGAGCTTTGGTGAATGTCCAGGCTTCTGAAACGTAGGTGAGCGCTG
GAAGGACAATTGAGTCGAACAGATTCGCACGAATCTTCTTGTCGGTGATGGAGTCGGTGGCATTCTTGAT
TCCATTGAATGCAGCCCAGGCTGCTCGACGTCTTCGGTGGATTTCCGGCATCAAGTTGTTTTGGGCGTTG
ATTTGACGACCGAGGTAGATGTACTCGTCGACGTCGTCGAGCTGGGTGGTGGGGGAAGGGCTACCGAAGT
AGACTTTACTGGGGTCAGCGAATCGGTTTCGCAAGACTTTCGTCTTCCCAGTATTGATCTCGAGACCTAC
TTCAGAGCATTTTTGTACGAGTTCTTGGAGGAATTCAAAGGGCGAATTCCAGCACACTGGCGGCCGTTAC
TAGTGGATCCGAGCTCGGTACCAAGCTTGATGCATAGCTTGAGTATTCTATAGTGTCACCTAAATAGCTT
GGCGTAATCATGGTCATAGCTGTTTCCTG
