>Addgene plasmid #58982 | pCCM937 | addgene partial sequence | sequence record 92787 | M13pUC-Rev 5'-AGCGGATAACAATTTCACACAGG-3'
TGACCATGATTACGCCAAGCTATTTAGGTGACACTATAGAATACTCAAGCTATGCATCAAGCTTGGTACC
GAGCTCGGATCCACTAGTAACGGCCGCCAGTGTGCTGGAATTCGCCCTTTGAATTCCTCCAAGAACTCGT
ACAAAAATGCTCTGAAGTAGGTCTCGAGATCAATACTGGGAAGACGAAAGTCTTGCGAAACCGATTCGCT
GACCCCAGTAAAGTCTACTTCGGTAGCCCTTCCCCCACCACCCAGCTCGACGACGTCGACGAGTACATCT
ACCTCGGTCGTCAAATCAACGCCCAAAACAACTTGATGCCGGAAATCCACCGAAGACGTCGAGCAGCCTG
GGCTGCATTCAATGGAATCAAGAATGCCACCGACTCCATCACCGACAAGAAGATTCGTGCGAATCTGTTC
GACTCAATTGTCCTTCCAGCGCTCACCTACGTTTCAGAAGCCTGGACATTCACCAAAGCTCTATCCGAAC
GAGTACGAATCACACATGCCTCCCCCACAAATTATTGATCTACATCCCCATTTGGTATAGTGTCTTACAG
GACTCTCAATATGTCAGCTGCATGATAAATGGTCCCTATATAATTGAATTGCAAATCTAAATGTTTGTTT
GCAATATAAGTCACCCGTTTTAGAGCTAGAAATAGCAAGTTAAAATAAGGCTAGTCCGTTATCAACTTGA
AAAAGTGGCACCGAGTCGGTGCTTTTTTTCAATAATATTCTAGATATCCCTTTTTGAAACTAAAATGAAA
TACTCTAAATTTTTGAGTTCAATGTTTCAACTAATCTTGGTTAAAGGTAAATTCCCGGAGGGACGATTTT
AAAGTTGCCAGAGTTGATTAAATTGGTCCAAAAA
