[The description below was written by a language model from this plasmid's Addgene catalogue record.]
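Description:
pCCM937 is a C. elegans CRISPR guide-RNA expression plasmid built on the pCR-Blunt II-TOPO cloning backbone. It totals about 4.36 kb, of which roughly 840 bp is the insert introduced by TOPO cloning into the 3.5 kb backbone. The plasmid is maintained at high copy number in E. coli under kanamycin selection. No annotated feature table accompanies the record, so the origin of replication and other backbone elements are not itemised. The insert is flanked by the SP6 and T7 primer sites used for sequencing.

The payload is a single-guide RNA cassette directed against the nematode gene avr-15, driven by a U6 promoter. U6 is an RNA polymerase III promoter commonly chosen for small RNA expression because it yields transcripts with defined ends and no polyadenylation. The record does not specify which U6 promoter is used, nor does it describe the scaffold or terminator within the insert. The plasmid does not appear to encode Cas9, so the nuclease would have to be supplied from a separate source for the guide to direct cleavage at the avr-15 locus.

The construct was deposited in connection with a "co-CRISPR" strategy for efficient genome editing in C. elegans. In that kind of approach, a guide against a marker gene is delivered together with a guide against the locus of interest, so that animals with an editing event at the marker locus are enriched for edits at the second site. The record itself states only that the plasmid expresses the avr-15 sgRNA in worms. It does not detail the phenotype or selection scheme associated with disrupting avr-15.
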