Addgene plasmid #58982: pCCM937
Purpose: Expresses avr-15 sgRNA in C.elegans.
Depositing lab: Craig Mello. Depositing organization: University of Massachusetts, Worcester. Publication: A Co-CRISPR Strategy for Efficient Genome Editing in Caenorhabditis elegans. Kim H, Ishidate T, Ghanta KS, Seth M, Conte D Jr, Shirayama M, Mello CC. Genetics. 2014 May 30. pii: genetics.114.166389. 10.1534/genetics.114.166389 PubMed 24879462.
Backbone
  Vector backbone: pCR-Blunt II-TOPO
  Backbone manufacturer: Invitrogen
  Backbone size w/o insert (bp): 3519
  Total vector size (bp): 4359
  Vector type: Worm Expression, CRISPR
Growth in bacteria
  Bacterial resistance: Kanamycin, 50 μg/mL
  Growth temperature: 37°C
  Growth strain: Top10
  Copy number: High Copy
Gene/Insert
  Gene/Insert name: avr-15 sgRNA (alt name: avr-15 guide)
  Species: C. elegans (nematode)
  Insert size (bp): 840
  Promoter: U6
  Cloning method: TOPO Cloning
  Sequencing primers: 5′ Sp6; 3′ T7
Terms and licenses: Academic/Nonprofit Terms; Industry Terms: Not Available to Industry
Depositor comments: gRNA target sequence GTTTGCAATATAAGTCACCC
How to cite: pCCM937 was a gift from Craig Mello (Addgene plasmid # 58982 ; http://n2t.net/addgene:58982 ; RRID:Addgene_58982)
